Addgene plasmid #96979: pMDC84-SEIPIN1
Purpose: Express GFP-tagged Arabidopsis SEIPIN1 gene in plants.
Depositing lab: Kent Chapman. Depositing organization: University of North Texas. Publication: Arabidopsis SEIPIN Proteins Modulate Triacylglycerol Accumulation and Influence Lipid Droplet Proliferation. Cai Y, Goodman JM, Pyc M, Mullen RT, Dyer JM, Chapman KD. Plant Cell. 2015 Sep;27(9):2616-36. doi: 10.1105/tpc.15.00588. Epub 2015 Sep 11. PubMed 26362606.
Backbone
  Vector backbone: pMDC84
  Backbone size w/o insert (bp): 12460
  Vector type: Plant Expression
  Selectable markers: Hygromycin
Growth in bacteria
  Bacterial resistance: Kanamycin, 50 μg/mL
  Growth temperature: 37°C
  Growth strain: DH5alpha
  Copy number: High Copy
Gene/Insert
  Gene/Insert name: SEIPIN1
  Species: A. thaliana (mustard weed)
  Insert size (bp): 1104
  Entrez Gene: AT5G16460 (a.k.a. AT5G16460, MQK4.19, MQK4_19)
  Promoter: 35S
  Tag / fusion protein: 6xHis (C terminal on insert); GFP (C terminal on insert)
  Cloning method: Restriction Enzyme; 5′ cloning site PacI (not destroyed); 3′ cloning site AscI (not destroyed)
Terms and licenses: Academic/Nonprofit Terms; Industry Terms: Not Available to Industry
Depositor comments: The sequences and maps of pMDC vectors can be obtained from the following website. http://www.botinst.uzh.ch/en/research/development/grossnik/vectors/MarkdGatewayVectors.html
How to cite: pMDC84-SEIPIN1 was a gift from Kent Chapman (Addgene plasmid # 96979 ; http://n2t.net/addgene:96979 ; RRID:Addgene_96979)
