[The description below was written by a language model from this plasmid's Addgene catalogue record and pLannotate feature annotations shown in this document.]
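Description:
pMDC84-SEIPIN1 is a plant expression binary vector built on the pMDC84 backbone, designed to express Arabidopsis thaliana SEIPIN1 (AT5G16460) as a C-terminal GFP fusion in plants. It carries the elements typical of an Agrobacterium T-DNA binary plasmid. A ColE1/pBR322-type origin with a bom site supports propagation in E. coli. The pVS1 oriV, RepA and StaA functions provide replication and stable maintenance in Agrobacterium. A kanamycin resistance gene outside the T-DNA gives bacterial selection. The sequenced record also shows an IS5 transposase gene (insH) and a small E. coli gene fragment between KanR and the ColE1 origin. This suggests an insertion sequence has landed in the backbone of the sequenced clone, although the record does not comment on it.

Two plant cassettes lie between the nopaline-type right and left border repeats. In the first, an enhanced CaMV 35S promoter with a duplicated enhancer drives the 1104 bp SEIPIN1 coding sequence, cloned between PacI and AscI sites. The coding sequence is joined through a short linker to an Aequorea-derived fluorescent protein, which the annotation software matched to a related variant but the catalogue entry identifies as GFP. A 6xHis tag and the NOS terminator follow. The second cassette uses another enhanced 35S promoter to express hygromycin phosphotransferase with a CaMV polyadenylation signal, allowing selection of transformed plant tissue. Residual lac promoter, lacZα and lacI fragments are remnants of the parental cloning vector.

SEIPIN1 is implicated in lipid droplet formation, size and triacylglycerol accumulation. The construct therefore suits localisation and overexpression studies of this protein in plant cells.
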