Features (pLannotate 1.2.2; 27 found; start..end, strand, type, name):
    521..1624    +  CDS            SEI1: SEI1_ARATH - Experimental evidence at transcript level: Swiss-Prot protein existence level 2. Involved in lipid metabolism and lipid droplet (LD) morphology, number, and size. Facilitates the formation of large-sized LDs and modulates triacylglycerol accumulation. Induces probably a reorganization of the endoplasmic reticulum into LD-forming domains. From Arabidopsis thaliana (Mouse-ear cress).
   1632..1653    +  misc_feature   MCS (fragment): pBluescript multiple cloning site
   1664..2377    +  CDS            P11: P11 is a basic (constitutively fluorescent) cyan fluorescent protein published in 1994, derived from Aequorea victoria.
   2378..2395    +  CDS            9xHis (fragment): 9xHis affinity tag
   2415..2667    +  terminator     NOS terminator: nopaline synthase terminator and poly(A) signal
   2706..2728    -  protein_bind   lac operator (fragment): The lac repressor binds to the lac operator to inhibit transcription in E. coli. This inhibition can be relieved by adding lactose or isopropyl-β-D-thiogalactopyranoside (IPTG). lac repressor encoded by lacI
   2732..2762    -  promoter       lac promoter: promoter for the E. coli lac operon
   2777..2798    -  protein_bind   CAP binding site: CAP binding activates transcription in the presence of cAMP. E. coli catabolite activator protein
   2811..2899    -  CDS            lacI (fragment): lac repressor; lacI; The lac repressor binds to the lac operator to inhibit transcription in E. coli. This inhibition can be relieved by adding lactose or isopropyl-β-D-thiogalactopyranoside (IPTG).
   2989..3665    +  promoter       CaMV 35S promoter (enhanced): cauliflower mosaic virus 35S promoter with a duplicated enhancer region
   3732..4757    +  CDS            HygR: hygromycin B phosphotransferase confers resistance to hygromycin
   4798..4972    +  polyA_signal   CaMV poly(A) signal: cauliflower mosaic virus polyadenylation signal
   5050..5074    -  misc_feature   LB T-DNA repeat: left border repeat from nopaline C58 T-DNA
   5499..6293    +  CDS            KanR: aminoglycoside phosphotransferase; aphA-3; confers resistance to kanamycin
   6450..7427    -  CDS            insH10 (sequence withheld): INH10_ECOLI - Protein inferred from homology: Swiss-Prot protein existence level 3. Involved in the transposition of the insertion sequence IS5. From Escherichia coli (strain K12).
   7426..7494    +  CDS            yghO (fragment) (sequence partly withheld): YGHO_ECOLI - Experimental evidence at transcript level: Swiss-Prot protein existence level 2. From Escherichia coli (strain K12).
   7579..8167    +  rep_origin     ori: high-copy-number ColE1/pMB1/pBR322/pUC origin of replication
   8353..8493    -  misc_feature   bom: basis of mobility region from pBR322
   8595..8634    -  CDS            rop (fragment): Rop protein, which maintains plasmids at low copy number; rop
   8837..9031    -  rep_origin     pVS1 oriV: origin of replication for the Pseudomonas plasmid pVS1 (Heeb et al., 2000)
   9097..10170   -  CDS            pVS1 RepA: replication protein from the Pseudomonas plasmid pVS1 (Heeb et al., 2000)
  10599..11228   -  CDS            pVS1 StaA: stability protein from the Pseudomonas plasmid pVS1 (Heeb et al., 2000)
  11788..12189   -  CDS            Y4CG_SINFN (fragment): Protein inferred from homology: Swiss-Prot protein existence level 3. From Sinorhizobium fredii (strain NBRC 101917 / NGR234).
  12529..12553   -  misc_feature   RB T-DNA repeat: right border repeat from nopaline C58 T-DNA
  12619..12773   -  CDS            lacZα (fragment): LacZα fragment of β-galactosidase; lacZ fragment
  12776..12796   -  misc_feature   MCS (fragment): pUC18/19 multiple cloning site
  12871..495     +  promoter       CaMV 35S promoter (enhanced) (across the origin): cauliflower mosaic virus 35S promoter with a duplicated enhancer region
>Addgene plasmid #96979 | pMDC84-SEIPIN1 | addgene full sequence | sequence record 189304 | Addgene NGS Result
ACCCCCACCCACGAGGAGCATCGTGGAAAAAGAAGACGTTCCAACCACGTCTTCAAAGCAAGTGGATTGA
TGTGATAACATGGTGGAGCACGACACACTTGTCTACTCCAAAAATATCAAAGATACAGTCTCAGAAGACC
AAAGGGCAATTGAGACTTTTCAACAAAGGGTAATATCCGGAAACCTCCTCGGATTCCATTGCCCAGCTAT
CTGTCACTTTATTGTGAAGATAGTGGAAAAGGAAGGTGGCTCCTACAAATGCCATCATTGCGATAAAGGA
AAGGCCATCGTTGAAGATGCCTCTGCCGACAGTGGTCCCAAAGATGGACCCCCACCCACGAGGAGCATCG
TGGAAAAAGAAGACGTTCCAACCACGTCTTCAAAGCAAGTGGATTGATGTGATATCTCCACTGACGTAAG
GGATGACGCACAATCCCACTATCCTTCGCAAGACCCTTCCTCTATATAAGGAAGTTCATTTCATTTGGAG
AGGACCTCGACTCTAGAACTAGTTAATTAAATGAGAATCCTCCAAAACAAAACAATGAAAGAACAAGACA
ACCAACTCAAAATCCCTGAACCATTACGAGCTGACTGGTTCATGGTTCTAGTCACCATCCAAGCTGATCT
AATCTACAACGCACTCGTGGTATTATCCTCACCTTTCTTTCTCCTATACCGCTCTTACCGCCGCGCAGTC
GTTACCGTCTCCGCAGCAGAAAAAGCGGTTAAACGTGCTCCAGCGCAGATAGCTGGTGGTGCGGGGCGGG
TTGTTAGGAGGACATGGTTTGGTATATTGGGTGCATGCCACGTGTCAATGGTAATGGTGTTGGCTTTGAT
TTTGGCGGTTGTTATTGGTGTTGGGATTGTGAGTTTGTATGTAGAAAAGCCTGTGGTTGTGAGAGACAGA
TTGTTCTTTGATTACACTGAAGAAAACCCCAGTGCGGTTTTTAGTTTTGATAAGAAGAAGAGATCGTTTA
GTGTTCCTGTTGGTCATAGTGTTCATGTCTCTTTAGTGCTTTGGATGCCTGAATCTGAAATTAATCGAAG
AATTGGAGTATTTCAGTTGAAAGTAGAGCTTTTATCGTTGAAAGGCGAGACAATCGCGAGATCGAGCCAA
CCTTGTATGTTACGGTTCAGAAGCAAACCTATAAGACTTGCACGAACATTTGTGATGAGTGTTCCACTTA
TAGCCGGGATAGCAAACGAAGCACAAACAATGAGAATCGATGCATTAAAGCACCAAGAGAAAATGCCAAG
GACAAAAGCCGTGAGAGCGACTCTGATTCCGCGTGCACAAACTCGGACATTGCCTCAGTTATATGAAGCA
GAGATCGTTATAAACTCAAAACCGCCCTGGATTAAACGAATGGCTTATAACTGGAAATGGACTCTTTGCG
TATGGACTTCAATGTACCTTTACGTCGCGATTTTGACCGCACTTCTTTGGTGTTTTAGACCGGTTTTGTT
CCCTTACACTTCCTCAAGAACCATTTCGGAGAGCGAAAACTTAGAGATCGAAGTAGTTGAAGAAGAACAA
GAACAAGTCATGGAAAGACGACGGAGGGAAAGAAGAAACCAGCCTCGTCGAAGAAATTTTGCTACTACAC
AGAAAAGTTATACATGGCGCGCCTCGAGGGGGGGCCCGGTACCGGTAGAAAAAATGAGTAAAGGAGAAGA
ACTTTTCACTGGAGTTGTCCCAATTCTTGTTGAATTAGATGGTGATGTTAATGGGCACAAATTTTCTGTC
AGTGGAGAGGGTGAAGGTGATGCAACATACGGAAAACTTACCCTTAAATTTATTTGCACTACTGGAAAAC
TACCTGTTCCATGGCCAACCCTGGTCACCACCCTGACCTACGGCGTGCAGTGCTTCTCCCGTTACCCTGA
TCATATGAAGCGGCACGACTTCTTCAAGAGCGCCATGCCTGAGGGATACGTGCAGGAGAGGACCATCTTC
TTCAAGGACGACGGGAACTACAAGACACGTGCTGAAGTCAAGTTTGAGGGAGACACCCTCGTCAACAGGA
TCGAGCTTAAGGGAATCGATTTCAAGGAGGACGGAAACATCCTCGGCCACAAGTTGGAATACAACTACAA
CTCCCACAACGTATACATCATGGCCGACAAGCAAAAGAACGGCATCAAAGCCAACTTCAAGACCCGCCAC
AACATCGAAGACGGCGGCGTGCAACTCGCTGATCATTATCAACAAAATACTCCAATTGGCGATGGCCCTG
TCCTTTTACCAGACAACCATTACCTGTCCACACAATCTGCCCTTTCGAAAGATCCCAACGAAAAGAGAGA
CCACATGGTCCTTCTTGAGTTTGTAACAGCTGCTGGGATTACACATGGCATGGTAGAACTATACAAACAC
CACCACCACCACCACTAAGAGCTCGAATTTCCCCGATCGTTCAAACATTTGGCAATAAAGTTTCTTAAGA
TTGAATCCTGTTGCCGGTCTTGCGATGATTATCATATAATTTCTGTTGAATTACGTTAAGCATGTAATAA
TTAACATGTAATGCATGACGTTATTTATGAGATGGGTTTTTATGATTAGAGTCCCGCAATTATACATTTA
ATACGCGATAGAAAACAAAATATAGCGCGCAAACTAGGATAAATTATCGCGCGCGGTGTCATCTATGTTA
CTAGATCGGGAATTCGTAATCATGTCATAGCTGTTTCCTGTGTGAAATTGTTATCCGCTCACAATTCCAC
ACAACATACGAGCCGGAAGCATAAAGTGTAAAGCCTGGGGTGCCTAATGAGTGAGCTAACTCACATTAAT
TGCGTTGCGCTCACTGCCCGCTTTCCAGTCGGGAAACCTGTCGTGCCAGCTGCATTAATGAATCGGCCAA
CGCGCGGGGAGAGGCGGTTTGCGTATTGGCTAGAGCAGCTTGCCAACATGGTGGAGCACGACACTCTCGT
CTACTCCAAGAATATCAAAGATACAGTCTCAGAAGACCAAAGGGCTATTGAGACTTTTCAACAAAGGGTA
ATATCGGGAAACCTCCTCGGATTCCATTGCCCAGCTATCTGTCACTTCATCAAAAGGACAGTAGAAAAGG
AAGGTGGCACCTACAAATGCCATCATTGCGATAAAGGAAAGGCTATCGTTCAAGATGCCTCTGCCGACAG
TGGTCCCAAAGATGGACCCCCACCCACGAGGAGCATCGTGGAAAAAGAAGACGTTCCAACCACGTCTTCA
AAGCAAGTGGATTGATGTGAACATGGTGGAGCACGACACTCTCGTCTACTCCAAGAATATCAAAGATACA
GTCTCAGAAGACCAAAGGGCTATTGAGACTTTTCAACAAAGGGTAATATCGGGAAACCTCCTCGGATTCC
ATTGCCCAGCTATCTGTCACTTCATCAAAAGGACAGTAGAAAAGGAAGGTGGCACCTACAAATGCCATCA
TTGCGATAAAGGAAAGGCTATCGTTCAAGATGCCTCTGCCGACAGTGGTCCCAAAGATGGACCCCCACCC
ACGAGGAGCATCGTGGAAAAAGAAGACGTTCCAACCACGTCTTCAAAGCAAGTGGATTGATGTGATATCT
CCACTGACGTAAGGGATGACGCACAATCCCACTATCCTTCGCAAGACCCTTCCTCTATATAAGGAAGTTC
ATTTCATTTGGAGAGGACACGCTGAAATCACCAGTCTCTCTCTACAAATCTATCTCTCTCGAGCTTTCGC
AGATCCGGGGGGCAATGAGATATGAAAAAGCCTGAACTCACCGCGACGTCTGTCGAGAAGTTTCTGATCG
AAAAGTTCGACAGCGTCTCCGACCTGATGCAGCTCTCGGAGGGCGAAGAATCTCGTGCTTTCAGCTTCGA
TGTAGGAGGGCGTGGATATGTCCTGCGGGTAAATAGCTGCGCCGATGGTTTCTACAAAGATCGTTATGTT
TATCGGCACTTTGCATCGGCCGCGCTCCCGATTCCGGAAGTGCTTGACATTGGGGAGTTTAGCGAGAGCC
TGACCTATTGCATCTCCCGCCGTTCACAGGGTGTCACGTTGCAAGACCTGCCTGAAACCGAACTGCCCGC
TGTTCTACAACCGGTCGCGGAGGCTATGGATGCGATCGCTGCGGCCGATCTTAGCCAGACGAGCGGGTTC
GGCCCATTCGGACCGCAAGGAATCGGTCAATACACTACATGGCGTGATTTCATATGCGCGATTGCTGATC
CCCATGTGTATCACTGGCAAACTGTGATGGACGACACCGTCAGTGCGTCCGTCGCGCAGGCTCTCGATGA
GCTGATGCTTTGGGCCGAGGACTGCCCCGAAGTCCGGCACCTCGTGCACGCGGATTTCGGCTCCAACAAT
GTCCTGACGGACAATGGCCGCATAACAGCGGTCATTGACTGGAGCGAGGCGATGTTCGGGGATTCCCAAT
ACGAGGTCGCCAACATCTTCTTCTGGAGGCCGTGGTTGGCTTGTATGGAGCAGCAGACGCGCTACTTCGA
GCGGAGGCATCCGGAGCTTGCAGGATCGCCACGACTCCGGGCGTATATGCTCCGCATTGGTCTTGACCAA
CTCTATCAGAGCTTGGTTGACGGCAATTTCGATGATGCAGCTTGGGCGCAGGGTCGATGCGACGCAATCG
TCCGATCCGGAGCCGGGACTGTCGGGCGTACACAAATCGCCCGCAGAAGCGCGGCCGTCTGGACCGATGG
CTGTGTAGAAGTACTCGCCGATAGTGGAAACCGACGCCCCAGCACTCGTCCGAGGGCAAAGAAATAGAGT
AGATGCCGACCGGGATCTGTCGATCGACAAGCTCGAGTTTCTCCATAATAATGTGTGAGTAGTTCCCAGA
TAAGGGAATTAGGGTTCCTATAGGGTTTCGCTCATGTGTTGAGCATATAAGAAACCCTTAGTATGTATTT
GTATTTGTAAAATACTTCTATCAATAAAATTTCTAATTCCTAAAACCAAAATCCAGTACTAAAATCCAGA
TCCCCCGAATTAATTCGGCGTTAATTCAGTACATTAAAAACGTCCGCAATGTGTTATTAAGTTGTCTAAG
CGTCAATTTGTTTACACCACAATATATCCTGCCACCAGCCAGCCAACAGCTCCCCGACCGGCAGCTCGGC
ACAAAATCACCACTCGATACAGGCAGCCCATCAGTCCGGGACGGCGTCAGCGGGAGAGCCGTTGTAAGGC
GGCAGACTTTGCTCATGTTACCGATGCTATTCGGAAGAACGGCAACTAAGCTGCCGGGTTTGAAACACGG
ATGATCTCGCGGAGGGTAGCATGTTGATTGTAACGATGACAGAGCGTTGCTGCCTGTGATCACCGCGGTT
TCAAAATCGGCTCCGTCGATACTATGTTATACGCCAACTTTGAAAACAACTTTGAAAAAGCTGTTTTCTG
GTATTTAAGGTTTTAGAATGCAAGGAACAGTGAATTGGAGTTCGTCTTGTTATAATTAGCTTCTTGGGGT
ATCTTTAAATACTGTAGAAAAGAGGAAGGAAATAATAAATGGCTAAAATGAGAATATCACCGGAATTGAA
AAAACTGATCGAAAAATACCGCTGCGTAAAAGATACGGAAGGAATGTCTCCTGCTAAGGTATATAAGCTG
GTGGGAGAAAATGAAAACCTATATTTAAAAATGACGGACAGCCGGTATAAAGGGACCACCTATGATGTGG
AACGGGAAAAGGACATGATGCTATGGCTGGAAGGAAAGCTGCCTGTTCCAAAGGTCCTGCACTTTGAACG
GCATGATGGCTGGAGCAATCTGCTCATGAGTGAGGCCGATGGCGTCCTTTGCTCGGAAGAGTATGAAGAT
GAACAAAGCCCTGAAAAGATTATCGAGCTGTATGCGGAGTGCATCAGGCTCTTTCACTCCATCGACATAT
CGGATTGTCCCTATACGAATAGCTTAGACAGCCGCTTAGCCGAATTGGATTACTTACTGAATAACGATCT
GGCCGATGTGGATTGCGAAAACTGGGAAGAAGACACTCCATTTAAAGATCCGCGCGAGCTGTATGATTTT
TTAAAGACGGAAAAGCCCGAAGAGGAACTTGTCTTTTCCCACGGCGACCTGGGAGACAGCAACATCTTTG
TGAAAGATGGCAAAGTAAGTGGCTTTATTGATCTTGGGAGAAGCGGCAGGGCGGACAAGTGGTATGACAT
TGCCTTCTGCGTCCGGTCGATCAGGGAGGATATCGGGGAAGAACAGTATGTCGAGCTATTTTTTGACTTA
CTGGGGATCAAGCCTGATTGGGAGAAAATAAAATATTATATTTTACTGGATGAATTGTTTTAGTACCTAG
GGAAGGTGCGAATAAGCGGGGAAATTCTTCTCGGCTGACTCAGTCATTTCATTTCTTCATGTTTGAGCCG
ATTTTTTCTCCCGTAAATGCCTTGAATCAGCCTATTTAGACCGTTTCTTCGCCATTTAAGGCGTTATCCC
CAGTTTTTA
[978 nt withheld, positions 6450-7427]
GATGAACCCTGTTCTATGGCTCCAGATGACAAACATGATCTCATATCAGGGACTTGTTCGCACCTTCCCT
AGAATGCATGACCAAAATCCCTTAACGTGAGTTTTCGTTCCACTGAGCGTCAGACCCCGTAGAAAAGATC
AAAGGATCTTCTTGAGATCCTTTTTTTCTGCGCGTAATCTGCTGCTTGCAAACAAAAAAACCACCGCTAC
CAGCGGTGGTTTGTTTGCCGGATCAAGAGCTACCAACTCTTTTTCCGAAGGTAACTGGCTTCAGCAGAGC
GCAGATACCAAATACTGTCCTTCTAGTGTAGCCGTAGTTAGGCCACCACTTCAAGAACTCTGTAGCACCG
CCTACATACCTCGCTCTGCTAATCCTGTTACCAGTGGCTGCTGCCAGTGGCGATAAGTCGTGTCTTACCG
GGTTGGACTCAAGACGATAGTTACCGGATAAGGCGCAGCGGTCGGGCTGAACGGGGGGTTCGTGCACACA
GCCCAGCTTGGAGCGAACGACCTACACCGAACTGAGATACCTACAGCGTGAGCTATGAGAAAGCGCCACG
CTTCCCGAAGGGAGAAAGGCGGACAGGTATCCGGTAAGCGGCAGGGTCGGAACAGGAGAGCGCACGAGGG
AGCTTCCAGGGGGAAACGCCTGGTATCTTTATAGTCCTGTCGGGTTTCGCCACCTCTGACTTGAGCGTCG
ATTTTTGTGATGCTCGTCAGGGGGGCGGAGCCTATGGAAAAACGCCAGCAACGCGGCCTTTTTACGGTTC
CTGGCCTTTTGCTGGCCTTTTGCTCACATGTTCTTTCCTGCGTTATCCCCTGATTCTGTGGATAACCGTA
TTACCGCCTTTGAGTGAGCTGATACCGCTCGCCGCAGCCGAACGACCGAGCGCAGCGAGTCAGTGAGCGA
GGAAGCGGAAGAGCGCCTGATGCGGTATTTTCTCCTTACGCATCTGTGCGGTATTTCACACCGCATATGG
TGCACTCTCAGTACAATCTGCTCTGATGCCGCATAGTTAAGCCAGTATACACTCCGCTATCGCTACGTGA
CTGGGTCATGGCTGCGCCCCGACACCCGCCAACACCCGCTGACGCGCCCTGACGGGCTTGTCTGCTCCCG
GCATCCGCTTACAGACAAGCTGTGACCGTCTCCGGGAGCTGCATGTGTCAGAGGTTTTCACCGTCATCAC
CGAAACGCGCGAGGCAGGGTGCCTTGATGTGGGCGCCGGCGGTCGAGTGGCGACGGCGCGGCTTGTCCGC
GCCCTGGTAGATTGCCTGGCCGTAGGCCAGCCATTTTTGAGCGGCCAGCGGCCGCGATAGGCCGACGCGA
AGCGGCGGGGCGTAGGGAGCGCAGCGACCGAAGGGTAGGCGCTTTTTGCAGCTCTTCGGCTGTGCGCTGG
CCAGACAGTTATGCACAGGCCAGGCGGGTTTTAAGAGTTTTAATAAGTTTTAAAGAGTTTTAGGCGGAAA
AATCGCCTTTTTTCTCTTTTATATCAGTCACTTACATGTGTGACCGGTTCCCAATGTACGGCTTTGGGTT
CCCAATGTACGGGTTCCGGTTCCCAATGTACGGCTTTGGGTTCCCAATGTACGTGCTATCCACAGGAAAG
AGACCTTTTCGACCTTTTTCCCCTGCTAGGGCAATTTGCCCTAGCATCTGCTCCGTACATTAGGAACCGG
CGGATGCTTCGCCCTCGATCAGGTTGCGGTAGCGCATGACTAGGATCGGGCCAGCCTGCCCCGCCTCCTC
CTTCAAATCGTACTCCGGCAGGTCATTTGACCCGATCAGCTTGCGCACGGTGAAACAGAACTTCTTGAAC
TCTCCGGCGCTGCCACTGCGTTCGTAGATCGTCTTGAACAACCATCTGGCTTCTGCCTTGCCTGCGGCGC
GGCGTGCCAGGCGGTAGAGAAAACGGCCGATGCCGGGATCGATCAAAAAGTAATCGGGGTGAACCGTCAG
CACGTCCGGGTTCTTGCCTTCTGTGATCTCGCGGTACATCCAATCAGCTAGCTCGATCTCGATGTACTCC
GGCCGCCCGGTTTCGCTCTTTACGATCTTGTAGCGGCTAATCAAGGCTTCACCCTCGGATACCGTCACCA
GGCGGCCGTTCTTGGCCTTCTTCGTACGCTGCATGGCAACGTGCGTGGTGTTTAACCGAATGCAGGTTTC
TACCAGGTCGTCTTTCTGCTTTCCGCCATCGGCTCGCCGGCAGAACTTGAGTACGTCCGCAACGTGTGGA
CGGAACACGCGGCCGGGCTTGTCTCCCTTCCCTTCCCGGTATCGGTTCATGGATTCGGTTAGATGGGAAA
CCGCCATCAGTACCAGGTCGTAATCCCACACACTGGCCATGCCGGCCGGCCCTGCGGAAACCTCTACGTG
CCCGTCTGGAAGCTCGTAGCGGATCACCTCGCCAGCTCGTCGGTCACGCTTCGACAGACGGAAAACGGCC
ACGTCCATGATGCTGCGACTATCGCGGGTGCCCACGTCATAGAGCATCGGAACGAAAAAATCTGGTTGCT
CGTCGCCCTTGGGCGGCTTCCTAATCGACGGCGCACCGGCTGCCGGCGGTTGCCGGGATTCTTTGCGGAT
TCGATCAGCGGCCGCTTGCCACGATTCACCGGGGCGTGCTTCTGCCTCGATGCGTTGCCGCTGGGCGGCC
TGCGCGGCCTTCAACTTCTCCACCAGGTCATCACCCAGCGCCGCGCCGATTTGTACCGGGCCGGATGGTT
TGCGACCGCTCACGCCGATTCCTCGGGCTTGGGGGTTCCAGTGCCATTGCAGGGCCGGCAGGCAACCCAG
CCGCTTACGCCTGGCCAACCGCCCGTTCCTCCACACATGGGGCATTCCACGGCGTCGGTGCCTGGTTGTT
CTTGATTTTCCATGCCGCCTCCTTTAGCCGCTAAAATTCATCTACTCATTTATTCATTTGCTCATTTACT
CTGGTAGCTGCGCGATGTATTCAGATAGCAGCTCGGTAATGGTCTTGCCTTGGCGTACCGCGTACATCTT
CAGCTTGGTGTGATCCTCCGCCGGCAACTGAAAGTTGACCCGCTTCATGGCTGGCGTGTCTGCCAGGCTG
GCCAACGTTGCAGCCTTGCTGCTGCGTGCGCTCGGACGGCCGGCACTTAGCGTGTTTGTGCTTTTGCTCA
TTTTCTCTTTACCTCATTAACTCAAATGAGTTTTGATTTAATTTCAGCGGCCAGCGCCTGGACCTCGCGG
GCAGCGTCGCCCTCGGGTTCTGATTCAAGAACGGTTGTGCCGGCGGCGGCAGTGCCTGGGTAGCTCACGC
GCTGCGTGATACGGGACTCAAGAATGGGCAGCTCGTACCCGGCCAGCGCCTCGGCAACCTCACCGCCGAT
GCGCGTGCCTTTGATCGCCCGCGACACGACAAAGGCCGCTTGTAGCCTTCCATCCGTGACCTCAATGCGC
TGCTTAACCAGCTCCACCAGGTCGGCGGTGGCCCATATGTCGTAAGGGCTTGGCTGCACCGGAATCAGCA
CGAAGTCGGCTGCCTTGATCGCGGACACAGCCAAGTCCGCCGCCTGGGGCGCTCCGTCGATCACTACGAA
GTCGCGCCGGCCGATGGCCTTCACGTCGCGGTCAATCGTCGGGCGGTCGATGCCGACAACGGTTAGCGGT
TGATCTTCCCGCACGGCCGCCCAATCGCGGGCACTGCCCTGGGGATCGGAATCGACTAACAGAACATCGG
CCCCGGCGAGTTGCAGGGCGCGGGCTAGATGGGTTGCGATGGTCGTCTTGCCTGACCCGCCTTTCTGGTT
AAGTACAGCGATAACCTTCATGCGTTCCCCTTGCGTATTTGTTTATTTACTCATCGCATCATATACGCAG
CGACCGCATGACGCAAGCTGTTTTACTCAAATACACATCACCTTTTTAGACGGCGGCGCTCGGTTTCTTC
AGCGGCCAAGCTGGCCGGCCAGGCCGCCAGCTTGGCATCAGACAAACCGGCCAGGATTTCATGCAGCCGC
ACGGTTGAGACGTGCGCGGGCGGCTCGAACACGTACCCGGCCGCGATCATCTCCGCCTCGATCTCTTCGG
TAATGAAAAACGGTTCGTCCTGGCCGTCCTGGTGCGGTTTCATGCTTGTTCCTCTTGGCGTTCATTCTCG
GCGGCCGCCAGGGCGTCGGCCTCGGTCAATGCGTCCTCACGGAAGGCACCGCGCCGCCTGGCCTCGGTGG
GCGTCACTTCCTCGCTGCGCTCAAGTGCGCGGTACAGGGTCGAGCGATGCACGCCAAGCAGTGCAGCCGC
CTCTTTCACGGTGCGGCCTTCCTGGTCGATCAGCTCGCGGGCGTGCGCGATCTGTGCCGGGGTGAGGGTA
GGGCGGGGGCCAAACTTCACGCCTCGGGCCTTGGCGGCCTCGCGCCCGCTCCGGGTGCGGTCGATGATTA
GGGAACGCTCGAACTCGGCAATGCCGGCGAACACGGTCAACACCATGCGGCCGGCCGGCGTGGTGGTGTC
GGCCCACGGCTCTGCCAGGCTACGCAGGCCCGCGCCGGCCTCCTGGATGCGCTCGGCAATGTCCAGTAGG
TCGCGGGTGCTGCGGGCCAGGCGGTCTAGCCTGGTCACTGTCACAACGTCGCCAGGGCGTAGGTGGTCAA
GCATCCTGGCCAGCTCCGGGCGGTCGCGCCTGGTGCCGGTGATCTTCTCGGAAAACAGCTTGGTGCAGCC
GGCCGCGTGCAGTTCGGCCCGTTGGTTGGTCAAGTCCTGGTCGTCGGTGCTGACGCGGGCATAGCCCAGC
AGGCCAGCGGCGGCGCTCTTGTTCATGGCGTAATGTCTCCGGTTCTAGTCGCAAGTATTCTACTTTATGC
GACTAAAACACGCGACAAGAAAACGCCAGGAAAAGGGCAGGGCGGCAGCCTGTCGCGTAACTTAGGACTT
GTGCGACATGTCGTTTTCAGAAGACGGCTGCACTGAACGTCAGAAGCCGACTGCACTATAGCAGCGGAGG
GGTTGGATCAAAGTACTTTGATCCCGAGGGGAACCCTGTGGTTGGCATGCACATACAAATGGACGAACGG
ATAAACCTTTTCACGCCCTTTTAAATATCCGATTATTCTAATAAACGCTCTTTTCTCTTAGGTTTACCCG
CCAATATATCCTGTCAAACACTGATAGTTTAAACTGAAGGCGGGAAACGACAATCTGATCCAAGCTCAAG
CTGCTCTAGCATTCGCCATTCAGGCTGCGCAACTGTTGGGAAGGGCGATCGGTGCGGGCCTCTTCGCTAT
TACGCCAGCTGGCGAAAGGGGGATGTGCTGCAAGGCGATTAAGTTGGGTAACGCCAGGGTTTTCCCAGTC
ACGACGTTGTAAAACGACGGCCAGTGCCAAGCTTGCATGCCTGCAGGTCAACATGGTGGAGCACGACACA
CTTGTCTACTCCAAAAATATCAAAGATACAGTCTCAGAAGACCAAAGGGCAATTGAGACTTTTCAACAAA
GGGTAATATCCGGAAACCTCCTCGGATTCCATTGCCCAGCTATCTGTCACTTTATTGTGAAGATAGTGGA
AAAGGAAGGTGGCTCCTACAAATGCCATCATTGCGATAAAGGAAAGGCCATCGTTGAAGATGCCTCTGCC
GACAGTGGTCCCAAAGATGG
