>Addgene plasmid #96979 | pMDC84-SEIPIN1 | depositor partial sequence | sequence record 178542 | Insert sequence
ATGAGAATCCTCCAAAACAAAACAATGAAAGAACAAGACAACCAACTCAAAATCCCTGAACCATTACGAG
CTGACTGGTTCATGGTTCTAGTCACCATCCAAGCTGATCTAATCTACAACGCACTCGTGGTATTATCCTC
ACCTTTCTTTCTCCTATACCGCTCTTACCGCCGCGCAGTCGTTACCGTCTCCGCAGCAGAAAAAGCGGTT
AAACGTGCTCCAGCGCAGATAGCTGGTGGTGCGGGGCGGGTTGTTAGGAGGACATGGTTTGGTATATTGG
GTGCATGCCACGTGTCAATGGTAATGGTGTTGGCTTTGATTTTGGCGGTTGTTATTGGTGTTGGGATTGT
GAGTTTGTATGTAGAAAAGCCTGTGGTTGTGAGAGACAGATTGTTCTTTGATTACACTGAAGAAAACCCC
AGTGCGGTTTTTAGTTTTGATAAGAAGAAGAGATCGTTTAGTGTTCCTGTTGGTCATAGTGTTCATGTCT
CTTTAGTGCTTTGGATGCCTGAATCTGAAATTAATCGAAGAATTGGAGTATTTCAGTTGAAAGTAGAGCT
TTTATCGTTGAAAGGCGAGACAATCGCGAGATCGAGCCAACCTTGTATGTTACGGTTCAGAAGCAAACCT
ATAAGACTTGCACGAACATTTGTGATGAGTGTTCCACTTATAGCCGGGATAGCAAACGAAGCACAAACAA
TGAGAATCGATGCATTAAAGCACCAAGAGAAAATGCCAAGGACAAAAGCCGTGAGAGCGACTCTGATTCC
GCGTGCACAAACTCGGACATTGCCTCAGTTATATGAAGCAGAGATCGTTATAAACTCAAAACCGCCCTGG
ATTAAACGAATGGCTTATAACTGGAAATGGACTCTTTGCGTATGGACTTCAATGTACCTTTACGTCGCGA
TTTTGACCGCACTTCTTTGGTGTTTTAGACCGGTTTTGTTCCCTTACACTTCCTCAAGAACCATTTCGGA
GAGCGAAAACTTAGAGATCGAAGTAGTTGAAGAAGAACAAGAACAAGTCATGGAAAGACGACGGAGGGAA
AGAAGAAACCAGCCTCGTCGAAGAAATTTTGCTACTACACAGAAAAGTTATACA
